Addgene plasmid #32159: LHP416-PAN1-HA
Depositing lab: Linda Hicke. Depositing organization: Northwestern University.
Backbone
  Vector backbone: Unknown
  Vector type: Yeast Expression
  Selectable markers: URA3
Growth in bacteria
  Bacterial resistance: Ampicillin, 100 μg/mL
  Growth temperature: 37°C
  Growth strain: DH5alpha
  Copy number: Unknown
Gene/Insert
  Gene/Insert name: PAN1
  Species: S. cerevisiae (budding yeast)
  Entrez Gene: PAN1 (a.k.a. YIR006C, DIM2, MDP3, MIP3)
  Tag / fusion protein: HA (C terminal on insert)
  Cloning method: Restriction Enzyme; 5′ cloning site KpnI (unknown if destroyed); 3′ cloning site StuI (unknown if destroyed)
  Sequencing primers: 5′ n/a; 3′ HA-R
Terms and licenses: Academic/Nonprofit Terms; Industry Terms: Not Available to Industry
Depositor comments: PAN1-HA including 1kB upstream sequence and 280bp downstream sequence of PAN1 ORF.
How to cite: LHP416-PAN1-HA was a gift from Linda Hicke (Addgene plasmid # 32159 ; http://n2t.net/addgene:32159 ; RRID:Addgene_32159)
