[The description below was written by a language model from this plasmid's Addgene catalogue record.]
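Description:
LHP416-PAN1-HA is a yeast expression plasmid carrying the Saccharomyces cerevisiae PAN1 gene (YIR006C, also known as DIM2, MDP3 or MIP3) fused to a C-terminal HA epitope tag. The vector backbone is recorded as unknown, so the record does not state the yeast replication element (centromeric or 2μ) or the copy number. It behaves as a shuttle vector: ampicillin resistance allows selection during propagation in E. coli, and the URA3 auxotrophic marker allows selection in ura3 yeast strains on medium lacking uracil.

The insert is a genomic-style fragment cloned by restriction enzymes between KpnI on the 5′ side and StuI on the 3′ side; whether either site survived cloning is not known. According to the depositor's comments, it contains the PAN1 open reading frame with the HA tag, together with about 1 kb of sequence upstream and about 280 bp of sequence downstream of the ORF. No heterologous promoter or terminator is listed, so expression presumably depends on the native PAN1 regulatory regions contained in these flanks, which would give regulation close to that of the endogenous gene rather than overexpression from a strong promoter.

Pan1 is generally known as a scaffold protein of the yeast endocytic machinery that is linked to actin assembly at sites of internalization. The HA tag allows the protein to be detected or isolated with anti-HA antibodies, for example by immunoblotting, immunoprecipitation or immunofluorescence. The record does not state a specific purpose, but such a construct suits complementation of pan1 mutants and studies of Pan1 expression, modification or interactions.
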