>Addgene plasmid #32159 | LHP416-PAN1-HA | addgene partial sequence | sequence record 38131 | HA-R 5'-TCTGGGACGTCGTATGGGTA-3'
CAGCAGATCCATATGCGCCCGTGCCTTTTTCAGCACCATTGTAGTTATCAACGTGAGCGATAATAGGTTC
TGAAGTGGAAGCTTGTTGAGTTGGTAAAGGTGGGGGTGGAGGCAAAACGCCTCCAGCTAAAGCTGGGGTG
GAAGAACCCGATTTTTGCACGGCAGTAGCTATTGCAGGTGCTGAGGGAATTGGAGGTTCTTGAAAGCCAT
CAACAGCAGGCAAAGGGGGAGCCAACGGGACGGGTGGCTCCTGAGTAACAGAAGGTGGTATCGGAGCTAT
TGGAATAGGACTACTCTTTTCATTAGAGGTATTCGCCTGAGGGACAGGGACAGCAGGTGGAACAGGGGTA
ACAGACGGCAAGGGAGCAGCAGTAACAGGTGGAGCACGTGCATGATCAGGATGACCAATCTTTGCTTCTT
CAACCTTATTATCTACAGCTACGCGGTTATTACTCTCGTCTTCATCAGACCATCCATCATCCTCGTCCTC
ATCCAATCCTCTTTGGATTCTTCTTTGCATTTCTGCAGCGCGAGCATCGAAAGTAGATGTAGAGCTAGCT
GATGCATCCTTGAAGTATGGATTATGGCCCATTGTCGTGGAAGGCAGACCAGTACTGTTCTTACCTGCGG
CAGGGGTAACAGCAGCGTGTACCGAGCGAGGAGCATTAGTAGAATTTTGCGAAAAAGCTGCAGATGGTGC
CACTGGAGCGGCCTGAGGAACGTTCACATGGCCGCCAAAGTTGTCTTTTCCGTTTGTCTCCTCTTCGTCA
CTTTCATTTTGAGCATCCTCAATTTGCTTACGTAAAG
